Addgene plasmid #40087: pEG412
Purpose: (Empty Backbone)
Depositing lab: Geraldine Seydoux. Depositing organization: Johns Hopkins University and School of Medicine. Publication: Regulation of the MEX-5 gradient by a spatially segregated kinase/phosphatase cycle. Griffin EE, Odde DJ, Seydoux G. Cell. 2011 Sep 16;146(6):955-68. 10.1016/j.cell.2011.08.012 PubMed 21925318.
Backbone
  Vector backbone: pIC26
  Backbone manufacturer: Cheeseman lab
  Backbone size (bp): 16397
  Modifications to backbone: GFP replaced with Dendra2 PAFP (sequence optimized for worm expression; three synthetic introns inserted)
  Vector type: Worm Expression
  Promoter: pie-1
  Selectable markers: unc-119
  Tag / fusion protein: Dendra2 PAFP (N terminal on backbone); TEV protease cleavage site (N terminal on backbone); S-peptide (N terminal on backbone)
Growth in bacteria
  Bacterial resistance: Ampicillin, 100 μg/mL
  Growth temperature: 37°C
  Growth strain: DH5alpha
  Copy number: Unknown
Terms and licenses: Academic/Nonprofit Terms; Industry Terms: Not Available to Industry
Depositor comments: Gene of interest should be cloned into the SpeI restriction site to generate Dendra2 FPAP2 N-terminal fusion proteins. Alternate vector name: pIC26 + Dendra
How to cite: pEG412 was a gift from Geraldine Seydoux (Addgene plasmid # 40087 ; http://n2t.net/addgene:40087 ; RRID:Addgene_40087)
