[The description below was written by a language model from this plasmid's Addgene catalogue record and pLannotate feature annotations shown in this document.]
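Description:
pEG412 (also recorded as pIC26 + Dendra) is an empty-backbone *C. elegans* expression vector of roughly 16.4 kb, derived from pIC26 by replacing the original GFP with the photoconvertible fluorescent protein Dendra2. According to the record, the Dendra2 coding sequence was optimized for worm expression and interrupted with three synthetic introns, a common way to improve transgene expression in nematodes. The bacterial portion is pBluescript-like: a high-copy ColE1/pUC origin, an f1 origin, ampicillin resistance (AmpR with its bla promoter), remnants of the lacZα/lac promoter region, flanking T3 and T7 promoters, and fragments of the pBluescript multiple cloning site.

The expression cassette is driven by the pie-1 promoter, which is generally used for germline and early embryonic expression in worms; the automated feature table does not annotate this promoter, though a large unannotated stretch lies upstream of the tag. The tag module reads Dendra2, then a TEV protease cleavage site (detected as a partial match to a composite TEV-containing tag), then an S-peptide/S-tag. A gene of interest is cloned into the SpeI site to produce an N-terminal Dendra2–TEV–S-peptide fusion, a layout that allows both live imaging and affinity purification with protease release. The snr-6/SNRPE fragments on the opposite strand downstream of the tag probably reflect worm genomic sequence carried with the regulatory regions, although the record does not say so. The unc-119 gene, annotated as several exon fragments, is the worm selectable marker, identifying transformants by rescue of unc-119 mutants. Green-to-red photoconversion of Dendra2 suits the vector to tracking protein movement and turnover, consistent with the associated work on the MEX-5 gradient in the embryo.
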