Features (pLannotate 1.2.2; 22 found; start..end, strand, type, name):
   1224..1248    -  misc_feature   MCS (fragment): pBluescript multiple cloning site
   4744..4804    +  misc_feature   MCS (fragment): pBluescript multiple cloning site
   4822..5649    +  CDS            Dendra2: Dendra2 is a photoconvertible green fluorescent protein published in 2006, derived from Dendronephthya sp.. It has high acid sensitivity.
   5695..5714    +  CDS            capTEV™ (fragment): composite tag for in vivo biotinylation, TEV protease cleavage, and 6xHis tagging
   5728..5772    +  CDS            S-Tag: affinity and epitope tag derived from pancreatic ribonuclease A
   6025..6228    -  CDS            SNRPE (fragment): RUXE_HUMAN - Experimental evidence at protein level: Swiss-Prot protein existence level 1. Plays role in pre-mRNA splicing as core component of the SMN- Sm complex that mediates spliceosomal snRNP assembly and as component of the spliceosomal U1, U2, U4 and U5 small nuclear ribonucleoproteins (snRNPs), the building blocks of the spliceosome (PubMed:11991638, PubMed:18984161, PubMed:23246290, PubMed:19325628, PubMed:23333303, PubMed:25555158, PubMed:26912367, PubMed:28502770, PubMed:28781166, PubMed:28076346). Component of both the pre-catalytic spliceosome B complex and activated spliceosome C
   6270..6326    -  CDS            snr-6 (fragment): RUXE_CAEEL - Protein inferred from homology: Swiss-Prot protein existence level 3. Associated with the spliceosome snRNP U1, U2, U4/U6 and U5. From Caenorhabditis elegans.
   8996..9014    -  promoter       T3 promoter: promoter for bacteriophage T3 RNA polymerase
   9057..9079    -  protein_bind   lac operator (fragment): The lac repressor binds to the lac operator to inhibit transcription in E. coli. This inhibition can be relieved by adding lactose or isopropyl-β-D-thiogalactopyranoside (IPTG). lac repressor encoded by lacI
   9083..9113    -  promoter       lac promoter: promoter for the E. coli lac operon
   9128..9149    -  protein_bind   CAP binding site: CAP binding activates transcription in the presence of cAMP. E. coli catabolite activator protein
   9162..9254    -  CDS            lacI (fragment): lac repressor; lacI; The lac repressor binds to the lac operator to inhibit transcription in E. coli. This inhibition can be relieved by adding lactose or isopropyl-β-D-thiogalactopyranoside (IPTG).
   9437..10025   -  rep_origin     ori: high-copy-number ColE1/pMB1/pBR322/pUC origin of replication
  10196..11056   -  CDS            AmpR: β-lactamase; bla; confers resistance to ampicillin, carbenicillin, and related antibiotics
  11057..11161   -  promoter       AmpR promoter: bla
  11214..11642   -  rep_origin     f1 ori (sequence partly withheld): f1 bacteriophage origin of replication; arrow indicates direction of (+) strand synthesis
  11647..11804   -  CDS            lacZα (fragment): LacZα fragment of β-galactosidase; lacZ fragment
  11807..11825   +  promoter       T7 promoter: promoter for bacteriophage T7 RNA polymerase
  11834..11875   -  misc_feature   MCS (fragment): pBluescript multiple cloning site
  15177..15368   +  CDS            unc-119 (fragment): UN119_CAEEL - Experimental evidence at protein level: Swiss-Prot protein existence level 1. Myristoyl-binding protein that acts as a cargo adapter: specifically binds the myristoyl moiety of a subset of N-terminally myristoylated proteins and is required for their localization. Plays a key role in ciliary membrane localization of proteins. Required for the establishment or function of the nervous system. From Caenorhabditis elegans.
  15373..15753   +  CDS            unc-119 (fragment): UN119_CAEEL - Experimental evidence at protein level: Swiss-Prot protein existence level 1. Myristoyl-binding protein that acts as a cargo adapter: specifically binds the myristoyl moiety of a subset of N-terminally myristoylated proteins and is required for their localization. Plays a key role in ciliary membrane localization of proteins. Required for the establishment or function of the nervous system. From Caenorhabditis elegans.
  16244..16345   +  CDS            unc-119 (fragment): UN119_CAEEL - Experimental evidence at protein level: Swiss-Prot protein existence level 1. Myristoyl-binding protein that acts as a cargo adapter: specifically binds the myristoyl moiety of a subset of N-terminally myristoylated proteins and is required for their localization. Plays a key role in ciliary membrane localization of proteins. Required for the establishment or function of the nervous system. From Caenorhabditis elegans.
>Addgene plasmid #40087 | pEG412 | addgene full sequence | sequence record 182987 | Addgene NGS Result
CGCCGATGGAATAAAACTAATAATTTTTCTCGCAATTTATAGAAATCATGTGATTTTCCTACCGCTAAAT
TTAAAATTTCCTAATTTTTCACTATATTTCTCACAAAATGCATTCCGAAAACTCTCATTTTTCAGCTTTT
CAATACAAATCCCAATAAATGATTTTTCAAATATAATGTTCTCAATTGATATGTTTTATTTGAATGTTGG
AAAAAACCATAAAATTAAAAAAAACTTGAATTATTCAAAAATAATTCGGCCCTTTTACAAAAAATTATCA
TAAAAATTAAATTTGGAAAATCTGTGATTTGTCGCTTTGCCGGAAGTTTCCAATTCCGGCAACTAACCGA
TTTGCCGATTAGCTAGAAATTTCAATTCCGACAATGTGCCGCTTTGCCGATTTGCCGGAAATTTCCAATT
CCGGCAATTAACGGACTTGCCGATTAGCTAGAAATTTAACTTTAGATAAAACTTCTCAACAAAATCAAAT
TGGAAAGTCAGCGATTTGCCGCTTTGCCGGAAGTTTTCAGTTCCGGCATCTAACCGATTTGCCGATTTGC
CAAAAATGTCAATTCCGAAAAACTGCCGATTTGCCGCTTTGTCGGAAATTTCAATTCCGACAAATTGCCG
ATTTGCCGATTTGCCGAACATTCCAATTCCGACCATTTGTCGATTTGCCGGAAGTTACCAATTCCGGCAA
CTAACGGATTTGCCGATTTGCCGGAAAAAAATTGTTTGTCGCCAACCCTGATTTAAATGACTAATCATGT
TGCAAAAGATAACTGCTTGCATCAAAAATCCGATCATTGGCATTCCCAACATCTTCTTCATCCAAAACAC
CACCCTTTTCTTCCACTAATCATGAATTCCCGACCAATTGTTATCAGTAGGAAAAGCCTCCTTTTATCTC
ATTATCAGCAATTGCCTTCTTCTTCTTCTTCTTTGAATACCATTTGAATGGAGATATCATTTACATAAAT
CTGCCGCCGAGATTGTGAAGCAGGAGGAAAAGCTGAAGATACTGATATTATATGTATATTTCATTATTCT
TTTTCCACAAAATTTTCCGACATTTAATTCCACTTCACTTTCATCGTCTCTTTTTCCCCCATTGTCGCCC
CCACTCATTTGTCTTCTTCTTCAAATACGGGTCAATCACTTTCCGTTTTTTATTCATTTTTTGTTATGTT
CGGCTTAACAAATTTGAAGTATTGTTAAAATTCTCTAGAGCGGCCGCCACCGCGGTGGCGGCCGCGCGGA
AGATCTGGAAGTAAAATATTGTAATATTTTCCCTAAATTTCACTTAAAAATAAGGATTTTTGCAACGTAA
AACCTCAAAAATTCGCTGAAATTGACGATTTTTGTTCAAAATTTTGAAAAACAGGGTTAATTTTAGCTGA
AAATCTTCAATTTTGCCAGAAATTGGCTTTTTTTCCGTCGCCACACGGAGAACTTGCCAAAAATGAAGAC
TTTTAGCCAATTTAGCCCTGAAAATTCGAGTTTTGGGCGATTTTTGGTCTGAGAAGCCGTTTTCGCAGTA
TATTATATTTTCTCGTTAAATTTCATTTTAAAATAAACATTTTGAACGTATAACCCCAAAAATTCGCTGC
GCAATGGATGATTTTTGTCCAAAGTTTTGATAATTTTAGCTAAAAACCTCGAATTTTGGCAATTTTTCGT
GCCGCATCGGCCGAAAGTTGACTTTTTTTGGAATTATCATAATTTAATGCACATTTTGGTAGTTTATCTC
ACATAATCTGTCTGCAGGCGGGAAAAATTTGAGATAAACTACTAAAAGATGCAAAACAAGGATGATAATT
CCAGAAAATCAACTTCGGACCGTCTCGACACGGAAAATTGAGCGAAATTGGAGTTTTAAAATGATTTAGC
CCTGAAAATTCGAGAAATTTAGGCGGTTTTGGGTCTGAAAAGGCGTTTTCGCAGTATTTTCTCGCTAAAT
TTCATTTATTATCACATAATATCAGTACTTAGGCGAATATCTTGTAGAAATGTTGGTTTTGTTCGATAAT
TCTCTACTTTTAGAGTCGATTCACGAGAAAATGTTGCACCATCTTACTTTTTTCCCTTGTAAAACATAGA
TTCTTCTGTACAATGAAAGAGAACACAATTTCTTCGTGAAGCAACTCAAAAAGTAGAGAAAATTCGAACA
AAACCCAACATTTCTACAAGATATTCGTCTAAATAGTGATATAATGTGTTAATAAGCATATTTTAAATGA
AATTTAGCGAAAAAACTGCGAAAATTTGTCAAAAAAGCGAATTTCCATCCGATCAGCAGATCTCTAAAAG
TTACATAAAATTGAAAGTTTTGTGGGGAAATTGTTTTAAAACACGCCTATGGTAATACGAGAACATAAAA
TTCTGAGAATGCGTATTACACAACATATTCGACGCGCAAAATATAACTATATCTCGTAGCGAAAACTACA
GTAATCCTTAAATGACTACTGTAGCGATTGTGTCGATTTACGGGCTCGATTCTCGGAAAAAAAAATCATT
TTTCAAATTTTGACAGCGATATTCAATTTTTCTTCGTTTTTTCGTATTTCTCAGTCATTTTTGTGCTTAT
TTTTAATATTTTATTCATTAATAAATTAATTTAATTGAAAAACGTCCAGACGTATTTTTACATTTCCCGT
CTATTTCCGTAATAGGCGGTTAATAACGTAGAAATACGTCTGTATGAGTTTACTCATCAAAATGACACGA
ATATTGGACGTTTTTAAATCAAATTAATTTATTAATAGGTAAAATATTAAAAAATAAACACAAAAATGAC
AAAGGAATAGGAAAACACGAAGAGAAATTGAGTATCGCTGTCAAAATTCGAAAAACGTGGATTTTTCCAA
GAATCGAGCCCGTAAATCGACACATTCGCTACAGTAGTCATTTAAGGATTATTGTAGTTTTCGCTACGAG
ATACTTTGCGCGCCAAATATGTTGTGAAATACGCATTCTCAGAATTTTATGTTCCCGTAATACCACAATG
ACCGAATATCATAATAAAAAAATTCAAAAACAATTTCTAGATTTTATATGATTTTTTGAAAATTGAAAAA
ATCTCAGTTTTCACCTAATTATATTTGAATTACCGCCAATTGAACTCGTTCGTTGGAGCGCGCTTGCATT
ATTTTCATTAATTAATTTTATTAATTTTCATTATTTCACTGATTTTCTTCATTTTTGAGGTTTTTTTTAT
CGGGAAATGAAAGAAATATACAAGAAAAATGCAAAATGTTTATTAAAAACTGAAATTAGTATTTCTCGGA
GTTTTAGGCATTTTCAGTTACTTTTTAATAAAGATTTTGCATTTTTCTTGTATATTTCTTTCATTTTCCG
ATTAAAAAACCCCAAAAATGAAGAAAATCAGTGAAATAATGAAAATTAATTCAAATAACTAATGAAAATA
ATGCAAGCGCGCTCCAACCAACGAGTTCAATTGGCGGTAATTCAAATATAATTAGGTGAAAACTGAGATT
TTTTCAATTTTCAAAAAATCATATAACATCTAGACAATTTTTTTGAATTTTTTTATCATGATATTCGGTC
ATTGTGTCCCCATAGGCATGTTTTAAAGCAATTTCCACCTTTAAATAAAATCGAGAAAAAATGGCGTCAA
AAGACATATGTAAAAGCTGTTTCTCTTTGTATATTCACACAGAATATAGCCCGATTTTGGAGGTGAAAAA
CCGGTTTTTTTGTATTCTTTACGCCACATAAAGTGATATGGAAGAGAAAATCGACATATTTATGTACTTG
GAGTACGAGTACATTGGAGAAAAAGGGTGAACTACTGGAAAATCTGGGAAATTTCAGAAAAAAATTCCGA
AAAATCTTTTTTGCTGAAAAAAAAATTTGTTCGAAATTTGGGAAATACTGGAAAATTTTCATCAAAATTA
AAGCGATTTTTAACGTTTTTGCTTGGGAGATACTATTTGTAATTTTAATGTTTGGTGAGGACAACAGAAA
TGACCTTCAGCGTACGGAAAACGATTAAAAGACACATTTGAATCGAAAATAGCGTGAAAAACATGAAAAT
ATCGGAAAAATAGCTTTAAAATTGGATTTGAAAGCAAAAAATGTATCAAAAATCGAGAAAAATGCTTGAA
AAAGTTGAAAAACTCAAACAAAAAATCAAAAAAGGTTTTTTTAAAAATCTGTGAGTATCGCAACGAAAGC
ACAACTTGAGGCATGCGCCTTTAAACCAACCGTAACCAAATTCGGAGGCAAAAAAAGATTTCTCGCTGTT
TTTTCAGTTTTAAAATCACTTTTCACGTTTCTTTTCGCAGTAATTCGTTTGCAAAACATCTGAAAAAATT
TTATTTTATAAGAAATTATATAAAAATCGCTATAAATTGAGTTTTTGCCCCCAAATTCAGCACGGAGCAC
TTCTCAATTAAATATAATTTTATTTTTTAACATTGAAAGCTTTCATAAAATTGAGCTTTGTTTGTAAATA
ATCAGTGAAAAAACACAGAAATCTTCAAAAAATAAAGAAAAAGTTTTTAAAAATCTGTGAGTCCCGCAAC
GAAAATAAAACTTTAGGCATGCGCCTTTAAACCAACCGTAACCAAATTCGGCGGCAAAAATGGATTTCTC
GCCGTTTTTTCAGTTTTACAATCACTTTTTAGGTTTCTTTTTGCAGTATTTCGTTTCCCAAACAATTAAA
AATCAAATTTTCTTTTCCAGATGGCTCAAACAAAGCCGATTGCCGAGCAAATGGGATCCCCCGGGCAGCA
GGAAATCGATATCAAGCTTATCGATACCGTCGACCTCGAGGGGGCGGTACCGGTAGAAAAAATGAACCTT
ATTAAGGAAGATATGAGAGTCAAAGTTCATATGGAAGGAAACGTCAACGGTCATGCATTTGTTATTGAAG
GAGAAGGAAAAGGAAAGCCATACGAAGGAACTCAAACTGCAAACTTGACTGTCAAAGAAGGAGCACCACT
ACCATTTAGTTACGTAAGTTTAAACATATATATACTAACTAACCCTGATTATTTAAATTTTCAGGATATT
CTAACTACTGCCGTCCATTACGGAAACAGAGTTTTTACTAAATACCCAGAAGATATTCCTGATTACTTCA
AGCAATCGTTTCCAGAAGGATACTCGTGGGAAAGAACTATGACTTTCGAAGATAAAGGTATTTGCACTAT
TGTAAGTTTAAACAGTTCGGTACTAACTAACCATACATATTTAAATTTTCAGAGAAGTGATATTAGTCTA
GAAGGTGATTGCTTCTTCCAAAATGTCAGATTTAAAGGAACTAACTTTCCTCCTAACGGACCAGTTATGC
AAAAGAAGACTCTTAAGTGGGAACCATCGACTGAAAAACTACATGTTAGAGATGGACTACTTGTTGGAGT
AAGTTTAAACTTGGACTTACTAACTAACGGATTATATTTAAATTTTCAGAACATTAACATGGCACTACTA
CTAGAAGGTGGAGGTCACTACCTTTGCGATTTTAAAACTACTTACAAAGCAAAGAAGGTCGTCCAACTTC
CAGATGCACACTTTGTTGATCACAGAATTGAAATACTAGGAAACGATTCGGATTACAACAAAGTTAAGCT
ATACGAACACGCAGTTGCAAGATACAGTCCTCTACCAAGTCAAGCATGGTGCCCGGGGGATCGGTGGAGC
TCCACCGGTGGCGGCCGCTCGAGAGAGAATCTTTATTTTCAGGGCGCCGCCAAATTCAAAGAAACCGCTG
CTGCTAAATTCGAACGCCAGCACATGGACAGCGGAGGTGGAGGTACTAGTGGATCCTAATTTTGCCGTAT
TTTCCATATTTTGTTTTGTATATTTATCCACTCACCCCCTCTCTTTGTCCTGTGAATGAACTTGTGCCAA
AAAAGCCAAAAATAATTTACTTTTTTTAAAGACATATTAAAACTTGAAAACTTGGAACAATACGGTGCGA
AAGCGAAACAGAGACAGAAAAATGAACAAAGAGATCCGTGAAAAGTGAACGATGATTTAGGCTTCTTGTT
GGGCGGCGTGGATGAGAGTGATGTTGTCTCCTTTGAGAAGAATTCTGCCGATCTTGTTGCGTCCCTTCGT
CTTCATGTTCACCTCCTCGGCTTCGTCGAACACGACATTCATGAACTCGTCGAATCCGATGATGTAGCCC
TCGAGACGGTGGGTGACATCCTCGTACAACCAGATTTGGACCCGAGTGCGGTTTTGGAGATATCTGAAAT
TTGGGAAATTGTTTTCTACTGATTAGTGAAAAAATATTACCTGAAGATGAGGTTCACAGGCTGAACCATC
ACTTTGTTGAGCTTTCTCGTCGACATTTTTGCGGGATGATCTGTAAAAATCAATATATTTTTTGAAAGAC
ACAAATTTTTAAGATAAATATCAAGAAAACTCGATTTTAGCAGCTATTTAAGCTCAAAAACTACAATTTA
TGGCTTTAAAACATAATTTTTCACATTTTACATAAATTTCAACGAAAAAAAATGCCAAAAAACTTCAAAT
TTGAGCAGAAATCGGCTATTTTCTCGACAAAAATAATTTCGAAAATTCGTTCAAAAAAGATGAGTACGCA
AGCACCGTGACGCACAGTTGCGGACTTTGTAAACCGTACCCCTGCATAAAAAGGCGGAATTTTGAATTTA
ATAAAATGCAGTTTAGAACAAAGAAAAGCACGGAGAGAATTGTGATAACTAATTATTTGTATTTAATTTT
AAATACTACATAAAACTGAAGATTGGAACGAGTTAAAGCTGGTATTTGCGGTTTATAGCCCCAAAAGTTA
AGGCTTGTTAGGCAATTATCGATAAAAACAACGAGAAATTCGTGAAATCGGCAAAAATTTATAGAAAACG
TTTGAATTAAATTAAATTTACGCTTTTGCCGCCAACACCTATCGAGACCCTAGTTATAGGGGCGGAGCGT
CATGGGAGCGCGCTTGCAACTCGATTTCAAAAAGTTTCGCTGTTTGTACAACATTCTCAGTTGTTCTTAA
TCAGTTAAATAAGTTTCAAAATTTTCAAAATCATAAAACACAGTTAATGCTAAATTAAAGTCTAAAAAAT
CAGGTGATAAGGGGTTTGGACGACCAAAAAGCGACCTTCGCTCGAAAATTGATAAACTAACTACACTTTT
TCCGGAAAAATGATGGAAAAATCCTGATTTTCTTCGTTGAATCAATTTTTGTTTCATTTTTAACACTTTC
ACATGAAATATTTCAGTTAAAATGCTCAAGCTAATTGGGTTTCTTATAATTTTGGGTCTCGCAACGGCCG
ACAAGTGCTCAGATTGTTTGGCTCAGGGGAAACAGTGAGTTGGAAGCTTACAATTCTGAGAATTCGTATT
GCGCAGCTTATTTGACGCGCAAAATATGAAATATCACGTAGCGAAAACTACAGTAATTCTTTAAATAAGA
CTACTGTAGTGCCTATGTCGATTTACTGCCTCAACTTTCTTAATCAAGCTCGTAAATCGACACCAGCTCT
ACAGTAGTCATAGTTTTCGCTACGAGATATTTTGCGCGTCAAATATGGTGTGCAATACGCATTTTCAGAA
TTTTATGTTCTCGTAATATACCTTTTTTCAGCTGGTGTGTTACTGTAAATGCATGTGGATTTACGCCATG
TGTCACTACAATTACAGTGAGTTTTTTTGAAGAAAAAAAAATTACCCATTTGATCGCCAATTCCATTTTT
CAAAAATCAATAAAAAAAAAAAATTTCGGCGATCAGAAACGTTACAGAAAGCCCTAAACTGCCCGGAACT
ACCAGATAAAGCCCACGCTTACGATGATTCATTTATGAGGAATAAGGTATTGATCACACATTCTGCTGCC
TACAATATGGACCCACAAAAGTGTTTTACGTAGGTTCACCTTCTAGATAAACCTTAAAAATCGATACTTT
CAGTAGTAAAATGCCTTCGATGAAAGTTTCCAAAACAGTTAATGTCAATTGTGATAGATATGGGCCAAGT
GAGTTGTTTTATTAGCCCACGGATTTCTGGCTTCCCTCATAAATTGAAAAGGAAGAGATTGCCGAACTAG
ACCATTTTGGCTCGGCGCGTTGCGTGTCACGTCGCGGCTCGATTGTAAAACTAAATGTATTGGTCCGTGT
GGAGTACACGACTTTCCCTTTCCGGCAGGCGATTGTCAATGGAGCGCGAAAAATTCAATGAGGAAGGCCA
GAACCCCGTGTCTGTAGTTTTCTCAAAAAGTGGCAAAAACTCAATAATTGCCAATTTTTGACTGCCAATA
AAAATTTCACTAAATTTATTAAATTTATTTTAAGTTTTATTGAAATTTTTTTAAAATTTCCCCACTGGCG
CTAAAAAATCCAATTTTCAGAAGCAATGTGCTTCAGCTTCACGGCCATAGATACTGTCCAAAAAGTGATT
GCAATGACGTTTAGAGGGACAGAAGGAGCAGCTCAATTGTCTGAAGAAATTTTGGATTTCTTCCAGTAAG
TTCGGGAAATGGCAATTTAAAGTTTAATTGGATTTTTGTATTTTTTCTTCTCACGACTACAGTTTTGCAC
ATTTTTATGTTATAAAAAACCAAAAAAAAATTTTTTTGCCTTTTTTCTCAGCTTACCACAAAACAATTTC
GACCAAAAATAAATTGAAAAAATTAAAAAATTTTTTGCACGGTTTTCGGACTCAAAAAAAGCTGAATGTT
CCTGGAACTATTTGTAAAATTCAAAATTCAAAATTTTCACGAATTCTCTAAAAGGTTCCAGCAAATTCCA
CAACTTTCTTGAATTTTTCAAAAAAGTTCTTGAGCATTCAACAATTATTTTTGGAATTTTCCAAAGGTTA
CAGGACGTTCCAATTTTTCAAAAAAATTTCTCGCAAAAAATGTTTTCTCAGAAAATTTGAATTTCCCTCC
ACATAAAAGATTGTTCTCAAAAAATTTGCAAACACACATTTTCAGCGGAAAAAAGGCGTTCTTCGACTCT
GGAAGTGTATTCGAATATGGTACCAGCTTTTGTTCCCTTTAGTGAGGGTTAATTTCGAGCTTGGCGTAAT
CATGGTCATAGCTGTTTCCTGTGTGAAATTGTTATCCGCTCACAATTCCACACAACATACGAGCCGGAAG
CATAAAGTGTAAAGCCTGGGGTGCCTAATGAGTGAGCTAACTCACATTAATTGCGTTGCGCTCACTGCCC
GCTTTCCAGTCGGGAAACCTGTCGTGCCAGCTGCATTAATGAATCGGCCAACGCGCGGGGAGAGGCGGTT
TGCGTATTGGGCGCTCTTCCGCTTCCTCGCTCACTGACTCGCTGCGCTCGGTCGTTCGGCTGCGGCGAGC
GGTATCAGCTCACTCAAAGGCGGTAATACGGTTATCCACAGAATCAGGGGATAACGCAGGAAAGAACATG
TGAGCAAAAGGCCAGCAAAAGGCCAGGAACCGTAAAAAGGCCGCGTTGCTGGCGTTTTTCCATAGGCTCC
GCCCCCCTGACGAGCATCACAAAAATCGACGCTCAAGTCAGAGGTGGCGAAACCCGACAGGACTATAAAG
ATACCAGGCGTTTCCCCCTGGAAGCTCCCTCGTGCGCTCTCCTGTTCCGACCCTGCCGCTTACCGGATAC
CTGTCCGCCTTTCTCCCTTCGGGAAGCGTGGCGCTTTCTCATAGCTCACGCTGTAGGTATCTCAGTTCGG
TGTAGGTCGTTCGCTCCAAGCTGGGCTGTGTGCACGAACCCCCCGTTCAGCCCGACCGCTGCGCCTTATC
CGGTAACTATCGTCTTGAGTCCAACCCGGTAAGACACGACTTATCGCCACTGGCAGCAGCCACTGGTAAC
AGGATTAGCAGAGCGAGGTATGTAGGCGGTGCTACAGAGTTCTTGAAGTGGTGGCCTAACTACGGCTACA
CTAGAAGAACAGTATTTGGTATCTGCGCTCTGCTGAAGCCAGTTACCTTCGGAAAAAGAGTTGGTAGCTC
TTGATCCGGCAAACAAACCACCGCTGGTAGCGGTGGTTTTTTTGTTTGCAAGCAGCAGATTACGCGCAGA
AAAAAAGGATCTCAAGAAGATCCTTTGATCTTTTCTACGGGGTCTGACGCTCAGTGGAACGAAAACTCAC
GTTAAGGGATTTTGGTCATGAGATTATCAAAAAGGATCTTCACCTAGATCCTTTTAAATTAAAAATGAAG
TTTTAAATCAATCTAAAGTATATATGAGTAAACTTGGTCTGACAGTTACCAATGCTTAATCAGTGAGGCA
CCTATCTCAGCGATCTGTCTATTTCGTTCATCCATAGTTGCCTGACTCCCCGTCGTGTAGATAACTACGA
TACGGGAGGGCTTACCATCTGGCCCCAGTGCTGCAATGATACCGCGAGACCCACGCTCACCGGCTCCAGA
TTTATCAGCAATAAACCAGCCAGCCGGAAGGGCCGAGCGCAGAAGTGGTCCTGCAACTTTATCCGCCTCC
ATCCAGTCTATTAATTGTTGCCGGGAAGCTAGAGTAAGTAGTTCGCCAGTTAATAGTTTGCGCAACGTTG
TTGCCATTGCTACAGGCATCGTGGTGTCACGCTCGTCGTTTGGTATGGCTTCATTCAGCTCCGGTTCCCA
ACGATCAAGGCGAGTTACATGATCCCCCATGTTGTGCAAAAAAGCGGTTAGCTCCTTCGGTCCTCCGATC
GTTGTCAGAAGTAAGTTGGCCGCAGTGTTATCACTCATGGTTATGGCAGCACTGCATAATTCTCTTACTG
TCATGCCATCCGTAAGATGCTTTTCTGTGACTGGTGAGTACTCAACCAAGTCATTCTGAGAATAGTGTAT
GCGGCGACCGAGTTGCTCTTGCCCGGCGTCAATACGGGATAATACCGCGCCACATAGCAGAACTTTAAAA
GTGCTCATCATTGGAAAACGTTCTTCGGGGCGAAAACTCTCAAGGATCTTACCGCTGTTGAGATCCAGTT
CGATGTAACCCACTCGTGCACCCAACTGATCTTCAGCATCTTTTACTTTCACCAGCGTTTCTGGGTGAGC
AAAAACAGGAAGGCAAAATGCCGCAAAAAAGGGAATAAGGGCGACACGGAAATGTTGAATACTCATACTC
TTCCTTTTTCAATATTATTGAAGCATTTATCAGGGTTATTGTCTCATGAGCGGATACATATTTGAATGTA
TTTAGAAAAATAAACAAATAGGGGTTCCGCGCACATTTCCCCGAAAAGTGCCACCTAAATTGTAAGCGTT
AATATTTTGTTAAAATTCGCGTTAAATTTTTGTTAAATCAGCTCATTTTTTAACCAATAGGCCGAAATCG
GCAAAATCCCTTATAAATCAAAAGAATAGACCGAGATAGGGT
[37 nt withheld, positions 11313-11349]
AAAGAACGTGGACTCCAACGTCAAAGG
[49 nt withheld, positions 11377-11425]
T
[91 nt withheld, positions 11427-11517]
G
[124 nt withheld, positions 11519-11642]
CCCATTCGCCATTCAGGCTGCGCAACTGTTGGGAAGGGCGATCGGTGCGGGCCTCTTCGCTATTACGCCA
GCTGGCGAAAGGGGGATGTGCTGCAAGGCGATTAAGTTGGGTAACGCCAGGGTTTTCCCAGTCACGACGT
TGTAAAACGACGGCCAGTGAATTGTAATACGACTCACTATAGGGCGAATTGGGTACCGGGCCCCCCCTCG
AGGTCGACGGTATCGATAAGCTTCAGTAAAAGAAGTAGAATTTTATAGTTTTTTTTCTGTTTGAAAAATT
CTCCCCATCAATGTTCTTTCAAATAAATACATCACTAATGCAAAGTATTCTATAACCTCATATCTAAATT
CTTCAAAATCTTAACATATCTTATCATTGCTTTAAGTCAAACGTAACATTAAAAAAAATGTTTTGGAAAA
TGTGTCAAGTCTCTCAAAATTCAGTTTTTTAAACCACTCCTATAGTCCTATAGTCCTATAGTTACCCATG
AAATCCTTATATATTACTGTAAAATGTTTCAAAAACCATTGGCAAATTGCCAGAACTGAAAATTTCCGGC
AAATTGGGGAACCGGCAAATTGCCAATTTGCTGAATTTGCCGGAAAAACGGTAATTGCCGAAAGTTTTTG
ACACGAAAATGGCAAATTGTGGTTTTAAAATTTTTTTTTTTGGAAATTTCAGAATTTCAATTTTAATCGG
CAAAACTGTAGGCATCCTAAGAATGTTCCTACATCTATTTTGAAAAGTAAGCGAATTCTATGAAAATGTC
TAAAGAAAATGGGGAAACAATTTCAAAAAGGCACAGTTTCAAGTGTTTCCGAATTATACTAAATCCCTCT
AAAAACTTCCGGCAAATTGATATCCGTAAAAGAGCAAATCCGCATTTTTGCCGAAAATTAAAATTTCCGA
CAAATCGGCAAACCGGCAATTTGGCGAAATTTGCCGGAAGGCAATTGCCGCCCACCCCTGTTCCAGAGGT
TCAAACTGGTAGCAAAGCTCAAAATTTCTCAAATTCTCCAATTTTTTTTTGAATTTTGGCAGTGTACCAA
AATGACATTCAGTCATATTGGTTTATTATAGATTTATTTAGATAAAATCCTAAATGATTCTACCTTTAAA
GATGCCCACTTTAAAAGTAATGACTCAAACTTCAAATTGCTCTAAGATTCTATTGAATTACCATCTTTTC
CTCTCATTTTCTCTCACTGTCTATTTCATCACAAATTCATCCCTCTCTCCCTCTCTTTCTCTCTCCCTCT
CTCTCTTTCTCTTTGCTCATCATCTGTCATTTTGTCCGTTCCTCTCTCTGCGCCCTCAGCGTTCCCCACA
CTCTCTCGCTTCTCTTTTCCTAGACGTCTTCTTTTTTCATCTTCTTCAGCCCTTTTTCGCCATTTTCCAT
CTCTGTCAATCATTACGGACGACCCCCATTAATTTTTGGATGTGCTCTGCGAGCAAGAGCACACGGAACT
CATTTATTTTTTGTTGGAATTTCTTTTTCATTTTAGTTAGTTAAAAGGTTATTCAGTGCAAAAATTGATT
TTTTGCTCTTTTGGTACATTAGAGGGGTTTGAAAGTTTTCCATAAAAAGGGTTTCCGGAGTAAAAAATCT
AAAAATTTTTACAAACATTTCCAAAAATTTTGGGAACATATCTTTTCAAAAACTCAAAAAAAAACGCAAA
CATCATAAATTTAATCAATTAATTGGATGCGTTCAAATATTTTAAAAATATTTTTGAATTGCATATTTCT
TTACTCATAAAAAAATTATTAATGTTTAAGTAAAAAAAATATTTCAGGATTTTAAACAAAAACTGTAAAT
CCCATAAAACAGTGTTATTTTTTAGTTATTTTTAGTAATTATTTGTGAATTAAAAACACATTTTTTTTCA
AAATATTCCTTGAATAAATAAAATTGAAAGTGAATTCAAAATATTTCACCAATTTTACAAAATTTGAAAA
TTTGAAAAAATATTTTCTACCAAATTGTGCTCAAAAAATATTATTAAGTTCCCAGGAAATTTATGATGAA
AACTTGGAATATTTTTGGTAAAATTTTCTCAAAAAATTGAAAGTTGTCAAAAACACACTAACACTATACC
TCGCGGCATAGAAAAAACTGGTGGCCGAATTTTTTAAACCAATTTAAATTAAATATATTTTTGCACTTTG
TACAAAAAAATTTGAAGTTCCCAGGAAATTCATACGGAAATATTTTCCAGAACTTTTATAATTTTTATTT
TAATTCTCAAAATTTACAATAAAAACTTGGAAACCTGAAATTTGCTTAAAGAATAACCCTATCCCCCACG
GCCTAGAAAATACTGGTGGCCGAATTTTTTCCGCAGCCACACCACCTCTAATCTCCAGAGCACTCTCCAA
AATTCCCATAATCCCCAAAATTTTCAGCTACAACAGCATATATGAAGGCAGATCTACAACAACAATCGAT
CGCACCCGGCTCGGCAACCTTCCCGTCTCAGGTGAGGAAGACGCAGAGAAATGAGAGAGAGAGCGTGTTT
ATGCACGCAGTATACTAACTCCTGATATCCAATTTCATATATCGATATGCTTGCTTTCTTTTCTTCTACG
TTGAAATTGTTTGAACTTTTCTCAAAAAACGCGGATTTTAGAGAGACTTAGAGTTGCTCCAAATAAATTT
AATTTGCAATTTTGCACTTACTATTAGAATCTACTTTTATAGCGCTAAAATGACCGAATAACACAGTAGA
TTTTAAAAGAAAATTTTAAAAATTATTTTTTTGTGCAGTCAAATTTCGCTAGTTTTTGCCACTCATTTTT
GAACATTTGTATATGTGCCTTTCGGTGGTTCAATCAGGGGTGGCACGTGGTGTCAGAGTGTTCCATTTCG
GTTTGATCTACGTTGATCTACAAAAAATGCGGGAGAAGAGACGCAGAGTTCTCAACTGATTTCACATGGT
TATGAACCAGGGGTGTTCGGCAAATTTGCCGTTTGCCGAGCTGGGCAAATTTTGAGATTTGCCGCACACC
CCTTTTATGAACGTGCTGACGTCACATCTTTTTGGACAAAGAATTCCCGCATTTTTTGTATATCAAACCG
TGATGGGACAGCCTGGCACCACGTGGGGTTGGCGGCAAATGATTTTTTCCGACAAATCGGCAAATTGGCA
AATTGCCGGAATTTAAAGTTTCTGGCAAATTGTTGATTTGCCGAAAAAAAATTTCAAAAAGGCACAGTTT
TAAGTGTTTCCGTCTTATAAAATATTTCTCTAAAAATTTCCGGAAAACGGAAAATTGCCGGAAATACAAA
GTTTCGTCAAATCGGCAAACCTGCAATTTGCCGAACGGCAACTGCCGCCAACACCTGGTTCCCAAAAAAG
CGTGCACTGTTTGAATATTAAAAAAAAAATTCACACAAAAATAATAAATTGAAATAGGCTAAATTCACAT
CTATGTACAAAAATTGCATGCCAGCACCGGTCAATTTTCTCAATTACTTTTTGTCTATTTTTGCCGAACA
TAATTTGCTGTTTCCTTGGCAGAATACAGAAAACTCTTTTTTTTTTCAGATGCCCCGACCCCCACCGGTA
ACCGAACAGGCTATAACCACCGAGGCGGAGCTTCTCGCGAAAAATCAAATTACACCAAATGATGTGCTAG
CTCTTCCAGGAATCACTCAAGGTAAGTGAATATTTGCTCTATTGATAAACGCGCCGTGTACTCCACGTGG
ACAAACATATCAAATTTTCAGGATTCCTATGCTCCCCATCGGCAAACGTCTATAACATTGAGTTCACCAA
ATTCCAAATCCGTGACCTCGACACGGAACACGTGCTCTTCGAAATTGCAAAACCGGAAAATGAGACGGAA
GAGAATCTGCAGGCGCAAGCCGAATCGGCAAGATATGTCCGATATCGATTTGCGCCGAATTTTCTGAAAT
TAAAGACGGTCGGCGCGACGGTCGAGTTCAAGGTCGGCGATGTGCCGATCACACATTTTCGAATGATTGA
ACGGCACTTTTTCAAGGATCGTTTATTGAAATGCTTTGATTTTGAATTTGGATTCTGTATGCCAAATTCG
AGAAACAACTGTGAACATATCTATGAATTTCCACAACTTTCACAACAACTCAGTGAGTTTGAAGCGGGAA
AAATTATTTGAGCTCATTTTGTCAATAGAGCGAATTTTCTAGGTTTTTAAAAATAAAATAAATATTGACA
AAAAGCTGCCCTACAGTAGTTCAAAATGTGAAAACTTGGAGGAAATTCGAGTTTTCTCTGAGAAGTTTTT
GGCGGGTAATTCAAATTTTCTGAGAAAAAAATTAGCCGCGAGAATTCAAATTTTCTGAGAAAATTATTTG
ACGGGAAATTCAAAATTTCTGGAAATGTATTGAACATTTGAGAAATTTTGTTAAAAACTACATTAAACCG
ATAAAAAAGTTCGCAAATTTTTTTTAAGTGCTCATGGTGCATCGAAGAGAAGAATTCTTGCCAAAACTAG
CCCATGAAATTAAAAATTATCGCGGAAAAAAACTGACTAATTGGAAAGTAAAATGAAATTTGCAAAAAAA
AAATATGTTTTTTTGTTGTAAAATTAAAAAAAAAACTGTATATTTTCAGTGGACGACATGATCAATAATC
CAAACGAGACCCGCTCCGATAGCTTCTATTTTGTGGAGAATAAGCTCGTAATGCACAATAAGGCCGACTA
CTCGTATGATGCATAATTTCC
