>Addgene plasmid #40087 | pEG412 | addgene partial sequence | sequence record 51977 | DENDRA-F 5'-GGGAACCATCGACTGAAAAA-3'
TGGCACTACTACTAGAAGGTGGAGGTCACTACCTTTGCGATTTTAAAACTACTTACAAAGCAAAGAAGGT
CGTCCAACTTCCAGATGCACACTTTGTTGATCACAGAATTGAAATACTAGGAAACGATTCGGATTACAAC
AAAGTTAAGCTATACGAACACGCAGTTGCAAGATACAGTCCTCTACCAAGTCAAGCATGGTGCCCGGGGG
ATCGGTGGAGCTCCACCGGTGGCGGCCGCTCGAGAGAGAATCTTTATTTTCAGGGCGCCGCCAAATTCAA
AGAAACCGCTGCTGCTAAATTCGAACGCCAGCACATGGACAGCGGAGGTGGAGGTACTAGTGGATCCTAA
TTTTGCCGTATTTTCCATATTTTGTTTTGTATATTTATCCACTCACCCCCTCTCTTTGTCCTGTGAATGA
ACTTGTGCCAAAAAAGCCAAAAATAATTTACTTTTTTTAAAGACATATTAAAACTTGAAAACTTGGAACA
ATACGGTGCGAAAGCGAAACAGAGACAGAAAAATGAACAAAGAGATCCGTGAAAAGTGAACGATGATTTA
GGCTTCTTGTTGGGCGGCGTGGATGAGAGTGATGTTGTCTCCTTTGAGAAGAATTCTGCCGATCTTGTTG
CGTCCCTTCGTCTTCATGTTCACCTCCTCGGCTTCGTCGAACACGACATTCATGAACTCGTCGAATCCGA
TGATGTAGCCCTCGAGACGGTGG
