>Addgene plasmid #40087 | pEG412 | addgene partial sequence | sequence record 53185 | pIC26-pie1-R 5'-GGCACAAGTTCATTCACAGG-3'
AAACAAAATATGGAAAATACGGCAAAATTAGGATCCACTAGTACCTCCACCTCCGCTGTCCATGTGCTGG
CGTTCGAATTTAGCAGCAGCGGTTTCTTTGAATTTGGCGGCGCCCTGAAAATAAAGATTCTCTCTCGAGC
GGCCGCCACCGGTGGAGCTCCACCGATCCCCCGGGCACCATGCTTGACTTGGTAGAGGACTGTATCTTGC
AACTGCGTGTTCGTATAGCTTAACTTTGTTGTAATCCGAATCGTTTCCTAGTATTTCAATTCTGTGATCA
ACAAAGTGTGCATCTGGAAGTTGGACGACCTTCTTTGCTTTGTAAGTAGTTTTAAAATCGCAAAGGTAGT
GACCTCCACCTTCTAGTAGTAGTGCCATGTTAATGTTCTGAAAATTTAAATATAATCCGTTAGTTAGTAA
GTCCAAGTTTAAACTTACTCCAACAAGTAGTCCATCTCTAACATGTAGTTTTTCAGTCGATGGTTCCCAC
TTAAGAGTCTTCTTTTGCATAACTGGTCCGTTAGGAGGAAAGTTAGTTCCTTTAAATCTGACATTTTGGA
AGAAGCAATCACCTTCTAGACTAATATCACTTCTCTGAAAATTTAAATATGTATGGTTAGTTAGTACCGA
ACTGTTTAAACTTACAATAGTGCAAATACCTTTATCTTCGAAAGTCATAGTTCTTTCCCACGAGTATCCT
TCTGGAAACGATTGCT
