>Addgene plasmid #40087 | pEG412 | addgene partial sequence | sequence record 53187 | TEVprot-R 5'-gccctgaaaataaagattctc-3'
CACCGATCCCCCGGGCACCATGCTTGACTTGGTAGAGGACTGTATCTTGCAACTGCGTGTTCGTATAGCT
TAACTTTGTTGTAATCCGAATCGTTTCCTAGTATTTCAATTCTGTGATCAACAAAGTGTGCATCTGGAAG
TTGGACGACCTTCTTTGCTTTGTAAGTAGTTTTAAAATCGCAAAGGTAGTGACCTCCACCTTCTAGTAGT
AGTGCCATGTTAATGTTCTGAAAATTTAAATATAATCCGTTAGTTAGTAAGTCCAAGTTTAAACTTACTC
CAACAAGTAGTCCATCTCTAACATGTAGTTTTTCAGTCGATGGTTCCCACTTAAGAGTCTTCTTTTGCAT
AACTGGTCCGTTAGGAGGAAAGTTAGTTCCTTTAAATCTGACATTTTGGAAGAAGCAATCACCTTCTAGA
CTAATATCACTTCTCTGAAAATTTAAATATGTATGGTTAGTTAGTACCGAACTGTTTAAACTTACAATAG
TGCAAATACCTTTATCTTCGAAAGTCATAGTTCTTTCCCACGAGTATCCTTCTGGAAACGATTGCTTGAA
GTAATCAGGAATATCTTCTGGGTATTTAGTAAAAACTCTGTTTCCGTAATGGACGGCAGTAGTTAGAATA
TCCTGAAAATTTAAATAATCAGGGTTAGTTAGTATATATATGTTTAAACTTACGTAACTAAATGGTAGTG
GTGCTCCTTCTTTGACAGTCAAGTTTGCA
